>Addgene plasmid #52497 | pRVdG-4GCaMP6s | depositor full sequence | sequence record 81433 | pRVdG-4GCaMP6s sequence 15137 bps
GG
[124 nt withheld, positions 3-126]
C
[91 nt withheld, positions 128-218]
A
[49 nt withheld, positions 220-268]
CCTTTGACGTTGGAGTCCACGTTCTTT
[37 nt withheld, positions 296-332]
ACCCTATCTCGGTCTATTCTTTTGATTTATAAGGGATTTTGCCGATTTCGGCCTATTGGTTAAAAAAATG
AGCTGATTTAACAAAAATTTAACGCGAATTTTAACAAAATATTAACGCTTACAATTTCCATTCGCCATTC
AGGCTGCGCAACTGTTGGGAAGGGCGATCGGTGCGGGCCTCTTCGCTATTACGCCAGCTGGCGAAAGGGG
GATGTGCTGCAAGGCGATTAAGTTGGGTAACGCCAGGGTTTTCCCAGTCACGACGTTGTAAAACGACGGC
CAGTGAGCGCGCGATAAGCTTGATATCGAATTCCTGCAGCGCGTTGACATTGATTATTGACTAGTTATTA
ATAGTAATCAATTACGGGGTCATTAGTTCATAGCCCATATATGGAGTTCCGCGTTACATAACTTACGGTA
AATGGCCCGCCTGGCTGACCGCCCAACGACCCCCGCCCATTGACGTCAATAATGACGTATGTTCCCATAG
TAACGCCAATAGGGACTTTCCATTGACGTCAATGGGTGGAGTATTTACGGTAAACTGCCCACTTGGCAGT
ACATCAAGTGTATCATATGCCAAGTACGCCCCCTATTGACGTCAATGACGGTAAATGGCCCGCCTGGCAT
TATGCCCAGTACATGACCTTATGGGACTTTCCTACTTGGCAGTACATCTACGTATTAGTCATCGCTATTA
CCATGGTGATGCGGTTTTGGCAGTACATCAATGGGCGTGGATAGCGGTTTGACTCACGGGGATTTCCAAG
TCTCCACCCCATTGACGTCAATGGGAGTTTGTTTTGGCACCAAAATCAACGGGACTTTCCAAAATGTCGT
AACAACTCCGCCCCATTGACGCAAATGGGCGGTAGGCGTGTACGGTGGGAGGTCTATATAAGCAGAGCTC
TCTGGCTAACTAGAGAACCCACTGCTTACTGGCTTATCGAAATTAATACGACTCACTATAGGGAGACCCA
AGCTGGCTAGATTAAGCGTCTGATGAGTCCGTGAGGACGAAACCCGGCGTACCGGGTCACGCTTAACAAC
CAGATCAAAGAAAAAACAGACATTGTCAATTGCAAAGCAAAAATGTAACACCCCTACAATGGATGCCGAC
AAGATTGTATTCAAAGTCAATAATCAGGTGGTCTCTTTGAAGCCTGAGATTATCGTGGATCAATATGAGT
ACAAGTACCCTGCCATCAAAGATTTGAAAAAGCCCTGTATAACCCTAGGAAAGGCTCCCGATTTAAATAA
AGCATACAAGTCAGTTTTGTCAGGCATGAGCGCCGCCAAACTTAATCCTGACGATGTATGTTCCTATTTG
GCAGCGGCAATGCAGTTTTTTGAGGGGACATGTCCGGAAGACTGGACCAGCTATGGAATTGTGATTGCAC
GAAAAGGAGATAAGATCACCCCAGGTTCTCTGGTGGAGATAAAACGTACTGATGTAGAAGGGAATTGGGC
TCTGACAGGAGGCATGGAACTGACAAGAGACCCCACTGTCCCTGAGCATGCGTCCTTAGTCGGTCTTCTC
TTGAGTCTGTATAGGTTGAGCAAAATATCCGGGCAAAACACTGGTAACTATAAGACAAACATTGCAGACA
GGATAGAGCAGATTTTTGAGACAGCCCCTTTTGTTAAAATCGTGGAACACCATACTCTAATGACAACTCA
CAAAATGTGTGCTAATTGGAGTACTATACCAAACTTCAGATTTTTGGCCGGAACCTATGACATGTTTTTC
TCCCGGATTGAGCATCTATATTCAGCAATCAGAGTGGGCACAGTTGTCACTGCTTATGAAGACTGTTCAG
GACTGGTATCATTTACTGGGTTCATAAAACAAATCAATCTCACCGCTAGAGAGGCAATACTATATTTCTT
CCACAAGAACTTTGAGGAAGAGATAAGAAGAATGTTTGAGCCAGGGCAGGAGACAGCTGTTCCTCACTCT
TATTTCATCCACTTCCGTTCACTAGGCTTGAGTGGGAAATCTCCTTATTCATCAAATGCTGTTGGTCACG
TGTTCAATCTCATTCACTTTGTAGGATGCTATATGGGTCAAGTCAGATCCCTAAATGCAACGGTTATTGC
TGCATGTGCTCCTCATGAAATGTCTGTTCTAGGGGGCTATCTGGGAGAGGAATTCTTCGGGAAAGGGACA
TTTGAAAGAAGATTCTTCAGAGATGAGAAAGAACTTCAAGAATACGAGGCGGCTGAACTGACAAAGACTG
ACGTAGCACTGGCAGATGATGGAACTGTCAACTCTGACGACGAGGACTACTTTTCAGGTGAAACCAGAAG
TCCGGAGGCTGTTTATACTCGAATCATGATGAATGGAGGTCGACTAAAGAGATCTCACATACGGAGATAT
GTCTCAGTCAGTTCCAATCATCAAGCCCGTCCAAACTCATTCGCCGAGTTTCTAAACAAGACATATTCGA
GTGACTCATAAGAAGTTGAATAACAAAATGCCGGAAATCTACGGATTGTGTATATCCATCATGAAAAAAA
CTAACACCCCTCCTTTCGAACCATCCCAAACATGAGCAAGATCTTTGTCAATCCTAGTGCTATTAGAGCC
GGTCTGGCCGATCTTGAGATGGCTGAAGAAACTGTTGATCTGATCAATAGAAATATCGAAGACAATCAGG
CTCATCTCCAAGGGGAACCCATAGAGGTGGACAATCTCCCTGAGGATATGGGGCGACTTCACCTGGATGA
TGGAAAATCGCCCAACCATGGTGAGATAGCCAAGGTGGGAGAAGGCAAGTATCGAGAGGACTTTCAGATG
GATGAAGGAGAGGATCCTAGCTTCCTGTTCCAGTCATACCTGGAAAATGTTGGAGTCCAAATAGTCAGAC
AAATGAGGTCAGGAGAGAGATTTCTCAAGATATGGTCACAGACCGTAGAAGAGATTATATCCTATGTCGC
GGTCAACTTTCCCAACCCTCCAGGAAAGTCTTCAGAGGATAAATCAACCCAGACTACTGGCCGAGAGCTC
AAGAAGGAGACAACACCCACTCCTTCTCAGAGAGAAAGCCAATCATCGAAAGCCAGGATGGCGGCTCAAA
TTGCTTCTGGCCCTCCAGCCCTTGAATGGTCGGCTACCAATGAAGAGGATGATCTATCAGTGGAGGCTGA
GATCGCTCACCAGATTGCAGAAAGTTTCTCCAAAAAATATAAGTTTCCCTCTCGATCCTCAGGGATACTC
TTGTATAATTTTGAGCAATTGAAAATGAACCTTGATGATATAGTTAAAGAGGCAAAAAATGTACCAGGTG
TGACCCGTTTAGCCCATGACGGGTCCAAACTCCCCCTAAGATGTGTACTGGGATGGGTCGCTTTGGCCAA
CTCTAAGAAATTCCAGTTGTTAGTCGAATCCGACAAGCTGAGTAAAATCATGCAAGATGACTTGAATCGC
TATACATCTTGCTAACCGAACCTCTCCCCTCAGTCCCTCTAGACAATAAAATCCGAGATGTCCCAAAGTC
AACATGAAAAAAACAGGCAACACCACTGATAAAATGAACCTCCTACGTAAGATAGTGAAAAACCGCAGGG
ACGAGGACACTCAAAAATCCTCTCCCGCGTCAGCCCCTCTGGATGACGATGACTTGTGGCTTCCACCCCC
TGAATACGTCCCGCTGAAAGAACTTACAGGCAAGAAGAACATGAGGAACTTTTGTATCAACGGAAGGGTT
AAAGTGTGTAGCCCGAATGGTTACTCGTTCAGGATCCTGCGGCACATTCTGAAATCATTCGACGAGATAT
ATTCTGGGAATCATAGGATGATCGGGTTAGTCAAAGTGGTTATTGGACTGGCTTTGTCAGGATCTCCAGT
CCCTGAGGGCCTGAACTGGGTATACAAATTGAGGAGAACCTTTATCTTCCAGTGGGCTGATTCCAGGGGC
CCTCTTGAAGGGGAGGAGTTGGAATACTCTCAGGAGATCACTTGGGATGATGATACTGAGTTCGTCGGAT
TGCAAATAAGAGTGATTGCAAAACAGTGTCATATCCAGGGCAGAGTCTGGTGTATCAACATGAACCCGAG
AGCATGTCAACTATGGTCTGACATGTCTCTTCAGACACAAAGGTCCGAAGAGGACAAAGATTCCTCTCTG
CTTCTAGAATAATCAGATTATATCCCGCAAATTTATCACTTGTTTACCTCTGGAGGAGAGAACATATGGG
CTCAACTCCAACCCTTGGGAGCAATATAACAAAAAACATGTTATGGTGCCATTAAACCGCTGCATTTCAT
CAAAGTCAAGTTGATTACCTTTACATTTTGATCCTCTTGGATGTGAAAAAAACTATTAACATCCCTCAAA
AGACCCCGGGAAAGCCGCCACCATGGGTTCTCATCATCATCATCATCATGGTATGGCTAGCATGACTGGT
GGACAGCAAATGGGTCGGGATCTGTACGACGATGACGATAAGGATCTCGCCACCATGGTCGACTCATCAC
GTCGTAAGTGGAATAAGACAGGTCACGCAGTCAGAGCTATAGGTCGGCTGAGCTCACTCGAGAACGTCTA
TATCAAGGCCGACAAGCAGAAGAACGGCATCAAGGCGAACTTCCACATCCGCCACAACATCGAGGACGGC
GGCGTGCAGCTCGCCTACCACTACCAGCAGAACACCCCCATCGGCGACGGCCCCGTGCTGCTGCCCGACA
ACCACTACCTGAGCGTGCAGTCCAAACTTTCGAAAGACCCCAACGAGAAGCGCGATCACATGGTCCTGCT
GGAGTTCGTGACCGCCGCCGGGATCACTCTCGGCATGGACGAGCTGTACAAGGGCGGTACCGGAGGGAGC
ATGGTGAGCAAGGGCGAGGAGCTGTTCACCGGGGTGGTGCCCATCCTGGTCGAGCTGGACGGCGACGTAA
ACGGCCACAAGTTCAGCGTGTCCGGCGAGGGTGAGGGCGATGCCACCTACGGCAAGCTGACCCTGAAGTT
CATCTGCACCACCGGCAAGCTGCCCGTGCCCTGGCCCACCCTCGTGACCACCCTGACCTACGGCGTGCAG
TGCTTCAGCCGCTACCCCGACCACATGAAGCAGCACGACTTCTTCAAGTCCGCCATGCCCGAAGGCTACA
TCCAGGAGCGCACCATCTTCTTCAAGGACGACGGCAACTACAAGACCCGCGCCGAGGTGAAGTTCGAGGG
CGACACCCTGGTGAACCGCATCGAGCTGAAGGGCATCGACTTCAAGGAGGACGGCAACATCCTGGGGCAC
AAGCTGGAGTACAACCTGCCGGACCAACTGACTGAAGAGCAGATCGCAGAATTTAAAGAGGCTTTCTCCC
TATTTGACAAGGACGGGGATGGGACAATAACAACCAAGGAGCTGGGGACGGTGATGCGGTCTCTGGGGCA
GAACCCCACAGAAGCAGAGCTGCAGGACATGATCAATGAAGTAGATGCCGACGGTGACGGCACAATCGAC
TTCCCTGAGTTCCTGACAATGATGGCAAGAAAAATGAAATACAGGGACACGGAAGAAGAAATTAGAGAAG
CGTTCGGTGTGTTTGATAAGGATGGCAATGGCTACATCAGTGCAGCAGAGCTTCGCCACGTGATGACAAA
CCTTGGAGAGAAGTTAACAGATGAAGAGGTTGATGAAATGATCAGGGAAGCAGACATCGATGGGGATGGT
CAGGTAAACTACGAAGAGTTTGTACAAATGATGACAGCGAAGTGATAGCTAGCTTATAAAGTGCTGGGTC
ATCTAAGCTTTTCAGTCGAGAAAAAAACATTAGATCAGAAGAACAACTGGCAACACTTCTCAACCTGAGA
CTTACTTCAAGATGCTCGATCCTGGAGAGGTCTATGATGACCCTATTGACCCAATCGAGTTAGAGGCTGA
ACCCAGAGGAACCCCCATTGTCCCCAACATCTTGAGGAACTCTGACTACAATCTCAACTCTCCTTTGATA
GAAGATCCTGCTAGACTAATGTTAGAATGGTTAAAAACAGGGAATAGACCTTATCGGATGACTCTAACAG
ACAATTGCTCCAGGTCTTTCAGAGTTTTGAAAGATTATTTCAAGAAGGTAGATTTGGGTTCTCTCAAGGT
GGGCGGAATGGCTGCACAGTCAATGATTTCTCTCTGGTTATATGGTGCCCACTCTGAATCCAACAGGAGC
CGGAGATGTATAACAGACTTGGCCCATTTCTATTCCAAGTCGTCCCCCATAGAGAAGCTGTTGAATCTCA
CGCTAGGAAATAGAGGGCTGAGAATCCCCCCAGAGGGAGTGTTAAGTTGCCTTGAGAGGGTTGATTATGA
TAATGCATTTGGAAGGTATCTTGCCAACACGTATTCCTCTTACTTGTTCTTCCATGTAATCACCTTATAC
ATGAACGCCCTAGACTGGGATGAAGAAAAGACCATCCTAGCATTATGGAAAGATTTAACCTCAGTGGACA
TCGGGAAGGACTTGGTAAAGTTCAAAGACCAAATATGGGGACTGCTGATCGTGACAAAGGACTTTGTTTA
CTCCCAAAGTTCCAATTGTCTTTTTGACAGAAACTACACACTTATGCTAAAAGATCTTTTCTTGTCTCGC
TTCAACTCCTTAATGGTCTTGCTCTCTCCCCCAGAGCCCCGATACTCAGATGACTTGATATCTCAACTAT
GCCAGCTGTACATTGCTGGGGATCAAGTCTTGTCTATGTGTGGAAACTCCGGCTATGAAGTCATCAAAAT
ATTGGAGCCATATGTCGTGAATAGTTTAGTCCAGAGAGCAGAAAAGTTTAGGCCTCTCATTCATTCCTTG
GGAGACTTTCCTGTATTTATAAAAGACAAGGTAAGTCAACTTGAAGAGACGTTCGGTCCCTGTGCAAGAA
GGTTCTTTAGGGCTCTGGATCAATTCGACAACATACATGACTTGGTTTTTGTGTTTGGCTGTTACAGGCA
TTGGGGGCACCCATATATAGATTATCGAAAGGGTCTGTCAAAACTATATGATCAGGTTCACCTTAAAAAA
ATGATAGATAAGTCCTACCAGGAGTGCTTAGCAAGCGACCTAGCCAGGAGGATCCTTAGATGGGGTTTTG
ATAAGTACTCCAAGTGGTATCTGGATTCAAGATTCCTAGCCCGAGACCACCCCTTGACTCCTTATATCAA
AACCCAAACATGGCCACCCAAACATATTGTAGACTTGGTGGGGGATACATGGCACAAGCTCCCGATCACG
CAGATCTTTGAGATTCCTGAATCAATGGATCCGTCAGAAATATTGGATGACAAATCACATTCTTTCACCA
GAACGAGACTAGCTTCTTGGCTGTCAGAAAACCGAGGGGGGCCTGTTCCTAGCGAAAAAGTTATTATCAC
GGCCCTGTCTAAGCCGCCTGTCAATCCCCGAGAGTTTCTGAGGTCTATAGACCTCGGAGGATTGCCAGAT
GAAGACTTGATAATTGGCCTCAAGCCAAAGGAACGGGAATTGAAGATTGAAGGTCGATTCTTTGCTCTAA
TGTCATGGAATCTAAGATTGTATTTTGTCATCACTGAAAAACTCTTGGCCAACTACATCTTGCCACTTTT
TGACGCGCTGACTATGACAGACAACCTGAACAAGGTGTTTAAAAAGCTGATCGACAGGGTCACCGGGCAA
GGGCTTTTGGACTATTCAAGGGTCACATATGCATTTCACCTGGACTATGAAAAGTGGAACAACCATCAAA
GATTAGAGTCAACAGAGGATGTATTTTCTGTCCTAGATCAAGTGTTTGGATTGAAGAGAGTGTTTTCTAG
AACACACGAGTTTTTTCAAAAGGCCTGGATCTATTATTCAGACAGATCAGACCTCATCGGGTTACGGGAG
GATCAAATATACTGCTTAGATGCGTCCAACGGCCCAACCTGTTGGAATGGCCAGGATGGCGGGCTAGAAG
GCTTACGGCAGAAGGGCTGGAGTCTAGTCAGCTTATTGATGATAGATAGAGAATCTCAAATCAGGAACAC
AAGAACCAAAATACTAGCTCAAGGAGACAACCAGGTTTTATGTCCGACATACATGTTGTCGCCAGGGCTA
TCTCAAGAGGGGCTCCTCTATGAATTGGAGAGAATATCAAGGAATGCACTTTCGATATACAGAGCCGTCG
AGGAAGGGGCATCTAAGCTAGGGCTGATCATCAAGAAAGAAGAGACCATGTGTAGTTATGACTTCCTCAT
CTATGGAAAAACCCCTTTGTTTAGAGGTAACATATTGGTGCCTGAGTCCAAAAGATGGGCCAGAGTCTCT
TGCGTCTCTAATGACCAAATAGTCAACCTCGCCAATATAATGTCGACAGTGTCCACCAATGCGCTAACAG
TGGCACAACACTCTCAATCTTTGATCAAACCGATGAGGGATTTTCTGCTCATGTCAGTACAGGCAGTCTT
TCACTACCTGCTATTTAGCCCAATCTTAAAGGGAAGAGTTTACAAGATTCTGAGCGCTGAAGGGGAGAGC
TTTCTCCTAGCCATGTCAAGGATAATCTATCTAGATCCTTCTTTGGGAGGGATATCTGGAATGTCCCTCG
GAAGATTCCATATACGACAGTTCTCAGACCCTGTCTCTGAAGGGTTATCCTTCTGGAGAGAGATCTGGTT
AAGCTCCCAAGAGTCCTGGATTCACGCGTTGTGTCAAGAGGCTGGAAACCCAGATCTTGGAGAGAGAACA
CTCGAGAGCTTCACTCGCCTTCTAGAAGATCCGACCACCTTAAATATCAGAGGAGGGGCCAGTCCTACCA
TTCTACTCAAGGATGCAATCAGAAAGGCTTTATATGACGAGGTGGACAAGGTGGAAAATTCAGAGTTTCG
AGAGGCAATCCTGTTGTCCAAGACCCATAGAGATAATTTTATACTCTTCTTAATATCTGTTGAGCCTCTG
TTTCCTCGATTTCTCAGTGAGCTATTCAGTTCGTCTTTTTTGGGAATCCCCGAGTCAATCATTGGATTGA
TACAAAACTCCCGAACGATAAGAAGGCAGTTTAGAAAGAGTCTCTCAAAAACTTTAGAAGAATCCTTCTA
CAACTCAGAGATCCACGGGATTAGTCGGATGACCCAGACACCTCAGAGGGTTGGGGGGGTGTGGCCTTGC
TCTTCAGAGAGGGCAGATCTACTTAGGGAGATCTCTTGGGGAAGAAAAGTGGTAGGCACGACAGTTCCTC
ACCCTTCTGAGATGTTGGGATTACTTCCCAAGTCCTCTATTTCTTGCACTTGTGGAGCAACAGGAGGAGG
CAATCCTAGAGTTTCTGTATCAGTACTCCCGTCCTTTGATCAGTCATTTTTTTCACGAGGCCCCCTAAAG
GGATACTTGGGCTCGTCCACCTCTATGTCGACCCAGCTATTCCATGCATGGGAAAAAGTCACTAATGTTC
ATGTGGTGAAGAGAGCTCTATCGTTAAAAGAATCTATAAACTGGTTCATTACTAGAGATTCCAACTTGGC
TCAAGCTCTAATTAGGAACATTATGTCTCTGACAGGCCCTGATTTCCCTCTAGAGGAGGCCCCTGTCTTC
AAAAGGACGGGGTCAGCCTTGCATAGGTTCAAGTCTGCCAGATACAGCGAAGGAGGGTATTCTTCTGTCT
GCCCGAACCTCCTCTCTCATATTTCTGTTAGTACAGACACCATGTCTGATTTGACCCAAGACGGGAAGAA
CTACGATTTCATGTTCCAGCCATTGATGCTTTATGCACAGACATGGACATCAGAGCTGGTACAGAGAGAC
ACAAGGCTAAGAGACTCTACGTTTCATTGGCACCTCCGATGCAACAGGTGTGTGAGACCCATTGACGACG
TGACCCTGGAGACCTCTCAGATCTTCGAGTTTCCGGATGTGTCGAAAAGAATATCCAGAATGGTTTCTGG
GGCTGTGCCTCACTTCCAGAGGCTTCCCGATATCCGTCTGAGACCAGGAGATTTTGAATCTCTAAGCGGT
AGAGAAAAGTCTCACCATATCGGATCAGCTCAGGGGCTCTTATACTCAATCTTAGTGGCAATTCACGACT
CAGGATACAATGATGGAACCATCTTCCCTGTCAACATATACGGCAAGGTTTCCCCTAGAGACTATTTGAG
AGGGCTCGCAAGGGGAGTATTGATAGGATCCTCGATTTGCTTCTTGACAAGAATGACAAATATCAATATT
AATAGACCTCTTGAATTGGTCTCAGGGGTAATCTCATATATTCTCCTGAGGCTAGATAACCATCCCTCCT
TGTACATAATGCTCAGAGAACCGTCTCTTAGAGGAGAGATATTTTCTATCCCTCAGAAAATCCCCGCCGC
TTATCCAACCACTATGAAAGAAGGCAACAGATCAATCTTGTGTTATCTCCAACATGTGCTACGCTATGAG
CGAGAGATAATCACGGCGTCTCCAGAGAATGACTGGCTATGGATCTTTTCAGACTTTAGAAGTGCCAAAA
TGACGTACCTATCCCTCATTACTTACCAGTCTCATCTTCTACTCCAGAGGGTTGAGAGAAACCTATCTAA
GAGTATGAGAGATAACCTGCGACAATTGAGTTCTTTGATGAGGCAGGTGCTGGGCGGGCACGGAGAAGAT
ACCTTAGAGTCAGACGACAACATTCAACGACTGCTAAAAGACTCTTTACGAAGGACAAGATGGGTGGATC
AAGAGGTGCGCCATGCAGCTAGAACCATGACTGGAGATTACAGCCCCAACAAGAAGGTGTCCCGTAAGGT
AGGATGTTCAGAATGGGTCTGCTCTGCTCAACAGGTTGCAGTCTCTACCTCAGCAAACCCGGCCCCTGTC
TCGGAGCTTGACATAAGGGCCCTCTCTAAGAGGTTCCAGAACCCTTTGATCTCGGGCTTGAGAGTGGTTC
AGTGGGCAACCGGTGCTCATTATAAGCTTAAGCCTATTCTAGATGATCTCAATGTTTTCCCATCTCTCTG
CCTTGTAGTTGGGGACGGGTCAGGGGGGATATCAAGGGCAGTCCTCAACATGTTTCCAGATGCCAAGCTT
GTGTTCAACAGTCTTTTAGAGGTGAATGACCTGATGGCTTCCGGAACACATCCACTGCCTCCTTCAGCAA
TCATGAGGGGAGGAAATGATATCGTCTCCAGAGTGATAGATCTTGACTCAATCTGGGAAAAACCGTCCGA
CTTGAGAAACTTGGCAACCTGGAAATACTTCCAGTCAGTCCAAAAGCAGGTCAACATGTCCTATGACCTC
ATTATTTGCGATGCAGAAGTTACTGACATTGCATCTATCAACCGGATCACCCTGTTAATGTCCGATTTTG
CATTGTCTATAGATGGACCACTCTATTTGGTCTTCAAAACTTATGGGACTATGCTAGTAAATCCAAACTA
CAAGGCTATTCAACACCTGTCAAGAGCGTTCCCCTCGGTCACAGGGTTTATCACCCAAGTAACTTCGTCT
TTTTCATCTGAGCTCTACCTCCGATTCTCCAAACGAGGGAAGTTTTTCAGAGATGCTGAGTACTTGACCT
CTTCCACCCTTCGAGAAATGAGCCTTGTGTTATTCAATTGTAGCAGCCCCAAGAGTGAGATGCAGAGAGC
TCGTTCCTTGAACTATCAGGATCTTGTGAGAGGATTTCCTGAAGAAATCATATCAAATCCTTACAATGAG
ATGATCATAACTCTGATTGACAGTGATGTAGAATCTTTTCTAGTCCACAAGATGGTTGATGATCTTGAGT
TACAGAGGGGAACTCTGTCTAAAGTGGCTATCATTATAGCCATCATGATAGTTTTCTCCAACAGAGTCTT
CAACGTTTCCAAACCCCTAACTGACCCCTCGTTCTATCCACCGTCTGATCCCAAAATCCTGAGGCACTTC
AACATATGTTGCAGTACTATGATGTATCTATCTACTGCTTTAGGTGACGTCCCTAGCTTCGCAAGACTTC
ACGACCTGTATAACAGACCTATAACTTATTACTTCAGAAAGCAAGTCATTCGAGGGAACGTTTATCTATC
TTGGAGTTGGTCCAACGACACCTCAGTGTTCAAAAGGGTAGCCTGTAATTCTAGCCTGAGTCTGTCATCT
CACTGGATCAGGTTGATTTACAAGATAGTGAAGACTACCAGACTCGTTGGCAGCATCAAGGATCTATCCA
GAGAAGTGGAAAGACACCTTCATAGGTACAACAGGTGGATCACCCTAGAGGATATCAGATCTAGATCATC
CCTACTAGACTACAGTTGCCTGTGAACCGGATACTCCTGGAAGCCTGCCCATGCTAAGACTCTTGTGTGA
TGTATCTTGAAAAAAACAAGATCCTAAATCTGAACCTTTGGTTGTTTGATTGTTTTTCTCATTTTTGTTG
TTTATTTGTTAAGCGTGGGTCGGCATGGCATCTCCACCTCCTCGCGGTCCGACCTGGGCATCCGAAGGAG
GACGCACGTCCACTCGGATGGCTAAGGGAGGGGCGGGGATCCGGCTGCTAACAAAGCCCGAAAGGAAGCT
GAGTTGGCTGCTGCCACCGCTGAGCAATAACTAGCATAACCCCTTGGGGCCTCTAAACGGGTCTTGAGGG
GTTTTTTGCTGAAAGGAGGAACTATATCCGGATCCACTAGTTCTAGAGCGGCCGCCACCGCGGTGGAGCT
CCAGCTTTTGTTCCCTTTAGTGAGGGTTAATTGCGCGCTTGGCGTAATCATGGTCATAGCTGTTTCCTGT
GTGAAATTGTTATCCGCTCACAATTCCACACAACATACGAGCCGGAAGCATAAAGTGTAAAGCCTGGGGT
GCCTAATGAGTGAGCTAACTCACATTAATTGCGTTGCGCTCACTGCCCGCTTTCCAGTCGGGAAACCTGT
CGTGCCAGCTGCATTAATGAATCGGCCAACGCGCGGGGAGAGGCGGTTTGCGTATTGGGCGCTCTTCCGC
TTCCTCGCTCACTGACTCGCTGCGCTCGGTCGTTCGGCTGCGGCGAGCGGTATCAGCTCACTCAAAGGCG
GTAATACGGTTATCCACAGAATCAGGGGATAACGCAGGAAAGAACATGTGAGCAAAAGGCCAGCAAAAGG
CCAGGAACCGTAAAAAGGCCGCGTTGCTGGCGTTTTTCCATAGGCTCCGCCCCCCTGACGAGCATCACAA
AAATCGACGCTCAAGTCAGAGGTGGCGAAACCCGACAGGACTATAAAGATACCAGGCGTTTCCCCCTGGA
AGCTCCCTCGTGCGCTCTCCTGTTCCGACCCTGCCGCTTACCGGATACCTGTCCGCCTTTCTCCCTTCGG
GAAGCGTGGCGCTTTCTCATAGCTCACGCTGTAGGTATCTCAGTTCGGTGTAGGTCGTTCGCTCCAAGCT
GGGCTGTGTGCACGAACCCCCCGTTCAGCCCGACCGCTGCGCCTTATCCGGTAACTATCGTCTTGAGTCC
AACCCGGTAAGACACGACTTATCGCCACTGGCAGCAGCCACTGGTAACAGGATTAGCAGAGCGAGGTATG
TAGGCGGTGCTACAGAGTTCTTGAAGTGGTGGCCTAACTACGGCTACACTAGAAGGACAGTATTTGGTAT
CTGCGCTCTGCTGAAGCCAGTTACCTTCGGAAAAAGAGTTGGTAGCTCTTGATCCGGCAAACAAACCACC
GCTGGTAGCGGTGGTTTTTTTGTTTGCAAGCAGCAGATTACGCGCAGAAAAAAAGGATCTCAAGAAGATC
CTTTGATCTTTTCTACGGGGTCTGACGCTCAGTGGAACGAAAACTCACGTTAAGGGATTTTGGTCATGAG
ATTATCAAAAAGGATCTTCACCTAGATCCTTTTAAATTAAAAATGAAGTTTTAAATCAATCTAAAGTATA
TATGAGTAAACTTGGTCTGACAGTTACCAATGCTTAATCAGTGAGGCACCTATCTCAGCGATCTGTCTAT
TTCGTTCATCCATAGTTGCCTGACTCCCCGTCGTGTAGATAACTACGATACGGGAGGGCTTACCATCTGG
CCCCAGTGCTGCAATGATACCGCGAGACCCACGCTCACCGGCTCCAGATTTATCAGCAATAAACCAGCCA
GCCGGAAGGGCCGAGCGCAGAAGTGGTCCTGCAACTTTATCCGCCTCCATCCAGTCTATTAATTGTTGCC
GGGAAGCTAGAGTAAGTAGTTCGCCAGTTAATAGTTTGCGCAACGTTGTTGCCATTGCTACAGGCATCGT
GGTGTCACGCTCGTCGTTTGGTATGGCTTCATTCAGCTCCGGTTCCCAACGATCAAGGCGAGTTACATGA
TCCCCCATGTTGTGCAAAAAAGCGGTTAGCTCCTTCGGTCCTCCGATCGTTGTCAGAAGTAAGTTGGCCG
CAGTGTTATCACTCATGGTTATGGCAGCACTGCATAATTCTCTTACTGTCATGCCATCCGTAAGATGCTT
TTCTGTGACTGGTGAGTACTCAACCAAGTCATTCTGAGAATAGTGTATGCGGCGACCGAGTTGCTCTTGC
CCGGCGTCAATACGGGATAATACCGCGCCACATAGCAGAACTTTAAAAGTGCTCATCATTGGAAAACGTT
CTTCGGGGCGAAAACTCTCAAGGATCTTACCGCTGTTGAGATCCAGTTCGATGTAACCCACTCGTGCACC
CAACTGATCTTCAGCATCTTTTACTTTCACCAGCGTTTCTGGGTGAGCAAAAACAGGAAGGCAAAATGCC
GCAAAAAAGGGAATAAGGGCGACACGGAAATGTTGAATACTCATACTCTTCCTTTTTCAATATTATTGAA
GCATTTATCAGGGTTATTGTCTCATGAGCGGATACATATTTGAATGTATTTAGAAAAATAAACAAATAGG
GGTTCCGCGCACATTTCCCCGAAAAGTGCCACCTG
Features (pLannotate 1.2.2; 25 found; start..end, strand, type, name):
      3..361     +  rep_origin     f1 ori (sequence partly withheld): f1 bacteriophage origin of replication; arrow indicates direction of (+) strand synthesis
    463..618     -  CDS            lacZα (fragment): LacZα fragment of β-galactosidase; lacZ fragment
    624..652     -  misc_feature   MCS (fragment): pBluescript multiple cloning site
    658..1037    +  enhancer       CMV enhancer: human cytomegalovirus immediate early enhancer
   1038..1241    +  promoter       CMV promoter: human cytomegalovirus (CMV) immediate early promoter
   1237..1270    +  LTR            5' LTR (truncated) (fragment): truncated 5' long terminal repeat (LTR) from HIV-1
   1286..1304    +  promoter       T7 promoter: promoter for bacteriophage T7 RNA polymerase
   1330..1355    +  misc_RNA       sTRSV HHRz (fragment): hammerhead ribozyme from the tobacco ringspot virus satellite RNA (Khvorova et al., 2003)
   1441..2790    +  CDS            N: NCAP_RABVS - Experimental evidence at protein level: Swiss-Prot protein existence level 1. Encapsidates the genome in a ratio of one protein N per nine ribonucleotides, protecting it from nucleases. If expressed without protein P it binds non-specifically RNA and therefore can bind it's own mRNA. Interaction with protein P abolishes any non-specific RNA binding, and prevents phosphorylation. The soluble N-P complex encapsidates specifically the genomic RNA, with protein N protecting the genome like a pearl necklace. The encapsidated genomic RNA is termed the nucleocapsid (NC) and serves as tem
   2884..3774    +  CDS            P: PHOSP_RABVS - Experimental evidence at protein level: Swiss-Prot protein existence level 1. Non catalytic polymerase cofactor and regulatory protein that plays a role in viral transcription and replication. Stabilizes the RNA polymerase L to the N-RNA template and binds the soluble protein N, preventing it from encapsidating non-genomic RNA. Also inhibits host IFN-alpha and IFN-beta signaling by binding and retaining phosphorylated STAT1 in the cytoplasm or by inhibiting the DNA binding of STAT1 in the nucleus. Might be involved, through interaction with host dynein, in intracellular microtubu
   3866..4471    +  CDS            M: MATRX_RABVS - Experimental evidence at protein level: Swiss-Prot protein existence level 1. Plays a major role in assembly, budding and uncoating of virion after membrane fusion (PubMed:33208464). Completely covers the ribonucleoprotein coil and keep it in condensed bullet-shaped form. Inhibits viral transcription and stimulates replication. Plays a major role in early induction of TRAIL-mediated apoptosis in infected neurons (PubMed:12771432, PubMed:9847327). From Rabies virus (strain SAD B19) (RABV).
   4695..6047    +  CDS            GCaMP6s: improved fluorescent protein-based calcium sensor (Chen et al., 2013)
   6154..12534   +  CDS            L: L_RABVS - Experimental evidence at protein level: Swiss-Prot protein existence level 1. RNA-directed RNA polymerase that catalyzes the replication of viral genomic RNA. The template is composed of the viral RNA tightly encapsidated by the nucleoprotein (N). The replicase mode is dependent on intracellular N protein concentration. In this mode, the polymerase replicates the whole viral genome without recognizing transcriptional signals, and the replicated genome is not caped or polyadenylated. From Rabies virus (strain SAD B19) (RABV).
  12666..12758   +  ncRNA          HDV ribozyme: Accession: RF00094 - Hepatitis delta virus ribozyme
  12766..12815   +  CDS            SET1 (fragment): solubility-enhancement tag derived from T7 phage gene 10B
  12823..12870   +  terminator     T7 terminator: transcription terminator for bacteriophage T7 RNA polymerase
  12892..12933   -  misc_feature   MCS (fragment): pBluescript multiple cloning site
  12946..12964   -  promoter       T3 promoter: promoter for bacteriophage T3 RNA polymerase
  13007..13029   -  protein_bind   lac operator (fragment): The lac repressor binds to the lac operator to inhibit transcription in E. coli. This inhibition can be relieved by adding lactose or isopropyl-β-D-thiogalactopyranoside (IPTG). lac repressor encoded by lacI
  13033..13063   -  promoter       lac promoter: promoter for the E. coli lac operon
  13078..13099   -  protein_bind   CAP binding site: CAP binding activates transcription in the presence of cAMP. E. coli catabolite activator protein
  13112..13204   -  CDS            lacI (fragment): lac repressor; lacI; The lac repressor binds to the lac operator to inhibit transcription in E. coli. This inhibition can be relieved by adding lactose or isopropyl-β-D-thiogalactopyranoside (IPTG).
  13387..13975   -  rep_origin     ori: high-copy-number ColE1/pMB1/pBR322/pUC origin of replication
  14146..15006   -  CDS            AmpR: β-lactamase; bla; confers resistance to ampicillin, carbenicillin, and related antibiotics
  15007..15111   -  promoter       AmpR promoter: bla
