[The description below was written by a language model from this plasmid's Addgene catalogue record and pLannotate feature annotations shown in this document.]
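Description:
pRVdG-4GCaMP6s is a 15.1 kb rabies virus genome plasmid built on the cSPBN (pSAD) backbone, which carries a full-length cDNA of the SAD B19 vaccine strain in a pBluescript-type bacterial vector. It is propagated in E. coli as a high-copy plasmid through a ColE1/pUC origin with ampicillin selection (AmpR under its own bla promoter). An f1 origin and remnants of the lacZα/MCS region are also present.

The viral cDNA contains the N, P, M and L open reading frames in their native order, but no glycoprotein (G) coding sequence is annotated. Instead, the 1353 bp synthetic GCaMP6s gene, a slow, high-sensitivity GFP-based calcium indicator, sits between M and L, consistent with the "dG" (G-deleted) name. The genome is flanked upstream by a CMV enhancer/promoter and a T7 promoter followed by a hammerhead ribozyme, and downstream by a hepatitis delta virus ribozyme and T7 terminator. This arrangement lets either cellular RNA polymerase II or T7 polymerase produce a primary transcript that the ribozymes trim to exact viral ends, as needed for encapsidation and replication by the viral N, P and L proteins. GCaMP6s is then expressed from the replicating viral genome as a viral transcription unit rather than directly from CMV. A few short annotated fragments (HIV LTR, SET1) are probably spurious software matches.

The plasmid serves as the rescue template for recovering G-deleted rabies virus in mammalian cells. Because the genome lacks G, the resulting virus cannot spread beyond initially infected cells unless glycoprotein is supplied in trans. Such vectors are generally used for retrograde or monosynaptic labelling of neurons, here combined with calcium imaging of activity, although the record itself states only that the construct expresses GCaMP6s.
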