Addgene plasmid #52497: pRVdG-4GCaMP6s
Purpose: Expresses GCaMP6s
Depositing lab: Ian Wickersham. Depositing organization: Massachusetts Institute of Technology.
Backbone
  Vector backbone: cSPBN (pSAD)
  Backbone manufacturer: Karl-Klaus Conzelmann & Matthias Schnell
  Backbone size w/o insert (bp): 13784
  Total vector size (bp): 15137
  Vector type: Mammalian Expression ; Rabies Virus
Growth in bacteria
  Bacterial resistance: Ampicillin, 100 μg/mL
  Growth temperature: 37°C
  Growth strain: DH5alpha
  Growth instructions: DH5alpha at 37C
  Copy number: High Copy
Gene/Insert
  Gene/Insert name: GCaMP6s
  Species: Synthetic
  Insert size (bp): 1353
  Promoter: CMV
  Cloning method: Unknown
  Sequencing primers: 5′ Unknown
Terms and licenses: Academic/Nonprofit Terms; Industry Terms: Not Available to Industry
How to cite: pRVdG-4GCaMP6s was a gift from Ian Wickersham (Addgene plasmid # 52497 ; http://n2t.net/addgene:52497 ; RRID:Addgene_52497)
