>Addgene plasmid #52497 | pRVdG-4GCaMP6s | addgene partial sequence | sequence record 92231 | B19M-F 5'-ACAAAGGTCCGAAGAGGACA-3'
AACTCCAACCCTTGGGAGCAATATAACAAAAAACATGTTATGGTGCCATTAAACCGCTGCATTTCATCAA
AGTCAAGTTGATTACCTTTACATTTTGATCCTCTTGGATGTGAAAAAAACTATTAACATCCCTCAAAAGA
CCCCGGGAAAGCCGCCACCATGGGTTCTCATCATCATCATCATCATGGTATGGCTAGCATGACTGGTGGA
CAGCAAATGGGTCGGGATCTGTACGACGATGACGATAAGGATCTCGCCACCATGGTCGACTCATCACGTC
GTAAGTGGAATAAGACAGGTCACGCAGTCAGAGCTATAGGTCGGCTGAGCTCACTCGAGAACGTCTATAT
CAAGGCCGACAAGCAGAAGAACGGCATCAAGGCGAACTNCCACATCCGCCACAACATCGAGGACGGCGGC
GTGCAGCTCGCCTACCACTACCAGCAGAACACCCCCATCGGCGACGGCCCCGTGCTGCTGCCCGACAACC
ACTACCTGAGCGTGCAGTCCAAACTTTCGAAAGACCCCAACGAGAAGCGCGATCACATGGTCCTGCTGGA
GTTCGTGACCGCCGCCGGGATCACTCTCGGCATGGACGAGCTGTACAAGGGCGGTACCGGAGGGAGCATG
GTGAGCAAGGGCGAGGAGCTGTTCACCGGGGTGGTGCCCATCCTGGTCGAGCTGGACGGCGACGTAAACG
GCCACAAGTTCAGCGTGTCCGGCGAGGGTGAGGGCGATGC
