>Addgene plasmid #52497 | pRVdG-4GCaMP6s | addgene partial sequence | sequence record 92232 | EGFP-C 5'-CATGGTCCTGCTGGAGTTCGTG-3'
GGGCGGTACCGGAGGGAGCATGGTGAGCAAGGGCGAGGAGCTGTTCACCGGGGTGGTGCCCATCCTGGTC
GAGCTGGACGGCGACGTAAACGGCCACAAGTTCAGCGTGTCCGGCGAGGGTGAGGGCGATGCCACCTACG
GCAAGCTGACCCTGAAGTTCATCTGCACCACCGGCAAGCTGCCCGTGCCCTGGCCCACCCTCGTGACCAC
CCTGACCTACGGCGTGCAGTGCTTCAGCCGCTACCCCGACCACATGAAGCAGCACGACTTCTTCAAGTCC
GCCATGCCCGAAGGCTACATCCAGGAGCGCACCATCTTCTTCAAGGACGACGGCAACTACAAGACCCGCG
CCGAGGTGAAGTTCGAGGGCGACACCCTGGTGAACCGCATCGAGCTGAAGGGCATCGACTTCAAGGAGGA
CGGCAACATCCTGGGGCACAAGCTGGAGTACAACCTGCCGGACCAACTGACTGAAGAGCAGATCGCAGAA
TTTAAAGAGGCTTTCTCCCTATTTGACAAGGACGGGGATGGGACAATAACAACCAAGGAGCTGGGGACGG
TGATGCGGTCTCTGGGGCAGAACCCCACAGAAGCAGAGCTGCAGGACATGATCAATGAAGTAGATGCCGA
CGGTGACGGCACAATCGACTTCCCTGAGTTCCTGACAATGATGGCAAGAAAAATGAAATACAGGGACACG
GAAGAAGAAATTAGAGAAGCGTTCGGTGTGTTTGATAAGGATGGCAATGGCTACATCAGTGCAGCAGAGC
TTCGCCACGTGATGACAAACCTTGGAGAGAAGTTAACAGATGAAGAGGTTGATGAAATGATCAGGGAAGC
AGACATCGATGGGGATGGTCAGGTAAACTACGAAGAGTTTGTACAAA
