>Addgene plasmid #52497 | pRVdG-4GCaMP6s | addgene partial sequence | sequence record 95876 | B19L-R 5'-CGATTGGGTCAATAGGGTCA-3'
GTCTCAGGTTGAGAAGTGTTGCCAGTTGTTCTTCTGATCTAATGTTTTTTTCTCGACTGAAAAGCTTAGA
TGACCCAGCACTTTATAAGCTAGCTATCACTTCGCTGTCATCATTTGTACAAACTCTTCGTAGTTTACCT
GACCATCCCCATCGATGTCTGCTTCCCTGATCATTTCATCAACCTCTTCATCTGTTAACTTCTCTCCAAG
GTTTGTCATCACGTGGCGAAGCTCTGCTGCACTGATGTAGCCATTGCCATCCTTATCAAACACACCGAAC
GCTTCTCTAATTTCTTCTTCCGTGTCCCTGTATTTCATTTTTCTTGCCATCATTGTCAGGAACTCAGGGA
AGTCGATTGTGCCGTCACCGTCGGCATCTACTTCATTGATCATGTCCTGCAGCTCTGCTTCTGTGGGGTT
CTGCCCCAGAGACCGCATCACCGTCCCCAGCTCCTTGGTTGTTATTGTCCCATCCCCGTCCTTGTCAAAT
AGGGAGAAAGCCTCTTTAAATTCTGCGATCTGCTCTTCAGTCAGTTGGTCCGGCAGGTTGTACTCCAGCT
TGTGCCCCAGGATGTTGCCGTCCTCCTTGAAGTCGATGCCCTTCAGCTCGATGCGGTTCACCAGGGTGTC
GCCCTCGAACTTCACCTCGGCGCGGGTCTTGTAGTTGCCGTCGTCCTTGAAGAAGATGGTGCGCTCCTGG
ATGTAGCCTTCGGGCATGGCGGACTTGAAGAAGTCGTGCTGCTTCATGTGGTCGGGGTAGCGGCTGAAGC
ACTGCACGCCGTAGGTCAGGGTGGTCACGAGG
