>Addgene plasmid #52497 | pRVdG-4GCaMP6s | addgene partial sequence | sequence record 95878 | B19M-F 5'-ACAAAGGTCCGAAGAGGACA-3'
ATCCCGCAAATTTATCACTTGTTTACCTCTGGAGGAGAGAACATATGGGCTCAACTCCAACCCTTGGGAG
CAATATAACAAAAAACATGTTATGGTGCCATTAAACCGCTGCATTTCATCAAAGTCAAGTTGATTACCTT
TACATTTTGATCCTCTTGGATGTGAAAAAAACTATTAACATCCCTCAAAAGACCCCGGGAAAGCCGCCAC
CATGGGTTCTCATCATCATCATCATCATGGTATGGCTAGCATGACTGGTGGACAGCAAATGGGTCGGGAT
CTGTACGACGATGACGATAAGGATCTCGCCACCATGGTCGACTCATCACGTCGTAAGTGGAATAAGACAG
GTCACGCAGTCAGAGCTATAGGTCGGCTGAGCTCACTCGAGAACGTCTATATCAAGGCCGACAAGCAGAA
GAACGGCATCAAGGCGAACTTCCACATCCGCCACAACATCGAGGACGGCGGCGTGCAGCTCGCCTACCAC
TACCAGCAGAACACCCCCATCGGCGACGGCCCCGTGCTGCTGCCCGACAACCACTACCTGAGCGTGCAGT
CCAAACTTTCGAAAGACCCCAACGAGAAGCGCGATCACATGGTCCTGCTGGAGTTCGTGACCGCCGCCGG
GATCACTCTCGGCATGGACGAGCTGTACAAGGGCGGTACCGGAGGGAGCATGGTGAGCAAGGGCGAGGAG
CTGTTCACCGGGGTGGTGCCCATCCTGGTCGAGCTGGACGGCGACGTAAACGGCCACAAGTTCAGCGTGT
CCGGCGAGGGTGAGGGCGATGCCACCTACGGCAAGCTGACCCTGAAGTTCATCTGCACCA
