>Addgene plasmid #52497 | pRVdG-4GCaMP6s | addgene partial sequence | sequence record 95879 | CMV-F 5'-CGCAAATGGGCGGTAGGCGTG-3'
ACTAGAGAACCCACTGCTTACTGGCTTATCGAAATTAATACGACTCACTATAGGGAGACCCAAGCTGGCT
AGATTAAGCGTCTGATGAGTCCGTGAGGACGAAACCCGGCGTACCGGGTCACGCTTAACAACCAGATCAA
AGAAAAAACAGACATTGTCAATTGCAAAGCAAAAATGTAACACCCCTACAATGGATGCCGACAAGATTGT
ATTCAAAGTCAATAATCAGGTGGTCTCTTTGAAGCCTGAGATTATCGTGGATCAATATGAGTACAAGTAC
CCTGCCATCAAAGATTTGAAAAAGCCCTGTATAACCCTAGGAAAGGCTCCCGATTTAAATAAAGCATACA
AGTCAGTTTTGTCAGGCATGAGCGCCGCCAAACTTAATCCTGACGATGTATGTTCCTATTTGGCAGCGGC
AATGCAGTTTTTTGAGGGGACATGTCCGGAAGACTGGACCAGCTATGGAATTGTGATTGCACGAAAAGGA
GATAAGATCACCCCAGGTTCTCTGGTGGAGATAAAACGTACTGATGTAGAAGGGAATTGGGCTCTGACAG
GAGGCATGGAACTGACAAGAGACCCCACTGTCCCTGAGCATGCGTCCTTAGTCGGTCTTCTCTTGAGTCT
GTATAGGTTGAGCAAAATATCCGGGCAAAACACTGGTAACTATAAGACAAACATTGCAGACAGGATAGAG
CAGATTTTTGAGACAGCCCCTTTTGTTAAAATCGTGGAACACCATACTCTAATGACAACTCACAA
